>Addgene plasmid #222956 | pQA-LP577 | addgene full sequence | sequence record 441814 | Addgene NGS Result
TTGAGATCCTTTTTTTCTGCGCGTAATCTGCTGCTTGCAAACAAAAAAACCACCGCTACCAGCGGTGGTT
TGTTTGCCGGATCAAGAGCTACCAACTCTTTTTCCGAAGGTAACTGGCTTCAGCAGAGCGCAGATACCAA
ATACTGTCCTTCTAGTGTAGCCGTAGTTAGGCCACCACTTCAAGAACTCTGTAGCACCGCCTACATACCT
CGCTCTGCTAATCCTGTTACCAGTGGCTGCTGCCAGTGGCGATAAGTCGTGTCTTACCGGGTTGGACTCA
AGACGATAGTTACCGGATAAGGCGCAGCGGTCGGGCTGAACGGGGGGTTCGTGCACACAGCCCAGCTTGG
AGCGAACGACCTACACCGAACTGAGATACCTACAGCGTGAGCTATGAGAAAGCGCCACGCTTCCCGAAGG
GAGAAAGGCGGACAGGTATCCGGTAAGCGGCAGGGTCGGAACAGGAGAGCGCACGAGGGAGCTTCCAGGG
GGAAACGCCTGGTATCTTTATAGTCCTGTCGGGTTTCGCCACCTCTGACTTGAGCGTCGATTTTTGTGAT
GCTCGTCAGGGGGGCGGAGCCTATGGAAAAACGCCAGCAACGCGGCCTTTTTACGGTTCCTGGCCTTTTG
CTGGCCTTTTGCTCACATGTTCTTTCCTGCGTTATCCCCTGATTCTGTGGATAACCGTATTACCGCCTTT
GAGTGAGCTGATACCGCTCGCCGCAGCCGAACGACCGAGCGCAGCGAGTCAGTGAGCGAGGAAGCGGAAG
AGCGCCTGATGCGGTATTTTCTCCTTACGCATCTGTGCGGTATTTCACACCGCAATGGTGCACTCTCAGT
ACAATCTGCTCTGATGCCGCATAGTTAAGCCAGTATACACTCCGCTATCGCTACGTGACTGGGTCATGGC
TGCGCCCCGACACCCGCCAACACCCGCTGACGCGCCCTGACGGGCTTGTCTGCTCCCGGCATCCGCTTAC
AGACAAGCTGTGACCGTCTCCGGGAGCTGCATGTGTCAGAGGTTTTCACCGTCATCACCGAAACGCGCGA
GGCAGCTGCGGTAAAGCTCATCAGCGTGGTCGTGAAGCGATTCACAGATGTCTGCCTGTTCATCCGCGTC
CAGCTCGTTGAGTTTCTCCAGAAGCGTTAATGTCTGGCTTCTGATAAAGCGGGCCATGTTAAGGGCGGTT
TTTTCCTGTTTGGTCACTGATGCCTCCGTGTAAGGGGGATTTCTGTTCATGGGGGTAATGATACCGATGA
AACGAGAGAGGATGCTCACGATACGGGTTACTGATGATGAACATGCCCGGTTACTGGAACGTTGTGAGGG
TAAACAACTGGCGGTATGGATGCGGCGGGACCAGAGAAAAATCACTCAGGGTCAATGCCAGCGCTTCGTT
AATACAGATGTAGGTGTTCCACAGGGTAGCCAGCAGCATCCTGCGATGCAGATCCGGAACATAATGGTGC
AGGGCGCTGACTTCCGCGTTTCCAGACTTTACGAAACACGGAAACCGAAGACCATTCATGTTGTTGCTCA
GGTCGCAGACGTTTTGCAGCAGCAGTCGCTTCACGTTCGCTCGCGTATCGGTGATTCATTCTGCTAACCA
GTAAGGCAACCCCGCCAGCCTAGCCGGGTCCTCAACGACAGGAGCACGATCATGCGCACCCGTGGCCAGG
ACCCAACGCTGCCCGAGATGCGCCGCGTGCGGCTGCTGGAGATGGCGGACGCGATGGATATGTTCTGCCA
AGGGTTGGTTTGCGCATTCACAGTTCTCCGCAAGAATTGATTGGCTCCAATTCTTGGAGTGGTGAATCCG
TTAGCGAGGTGCCGCCGGCTTCCATTCAGGTCGAGGTGGCCCGGCTCCATGCACCGCGACGCAACGCGGG
GAGGCAGACAAGGTATAGGGCGGCGCCTACAATCCATGCCAACCCGTTCCATGTGCTCGCCGAGGCGGCA
TAAATCGCCGTGACGATCAGCGGTCCAATGATCGAAGTTAGGCTGGTAAGAGCCGCGAGCGATCCTTGAA
GCTGTCCCTGATGGTCGTCATCTACCTGCCTGGACAGCATGGCCTGCAACGCGGGCATCCCGATGCCGCC
GGAAGCGAGAAGAATCATAATGGGGAAGGCCATCCAGCCTCGCGTCGCGAACGCCAGCAAGACGTAGCCC
AGCGCGTCGGCCGCCATGCCGGCGATAATGGCCTGCTTCTCGCCGAAACGTTTGGTGGCGGGACCAGTGA
CGAAGGCTTGAGCGAGGGCGTGCAAGATTCCGAATACCGCAAGCGACAGGCCGATCATCGTCGCGCTCCA
GCGAAAGCGGTCCTCGCCGAAAATGACCCAGAGCGCTGCCGGCACCTGTCCTACGAGTTGCATGATAAAG
AAGACAGTCATAAGTGCGGCGACGATAGTCATGCCCCGCGCCCACCGGAAGGAGCTGACTGGGTTGAAGG
CTCTCAAGGGCATCGGTCGAGATCCCGGTGCCTAATGAGTGAGCTAACTTACATTAATTGCGTTGCGCTC
ACTGCCCGCTTTCCAGTCGGGAAACTGTCGTGCCAGCTGCATTAATGAATCGGCCAACGCGCGGGGAGAG
GCGGTTTGCGTATTGGGCGCCAGGGTGGTTTTTCTTTTCACCAGTGAGACGGGCAACAGCTGATTGCCCT
TCACCGCCTGGCCCTGAGAGAGTTGCAGCAAGCGGTCCACGCTGGTTTGCCCCAGCAGGCGAAAATCCTG
TTTGATGGTGGTTAACGGCGGGATATAACATGAGCTGTCTTCGGTATCGTCGTATCCCACTACCGAGATA
TCCGCACCAACGCGCAGCCCGGACTCGGTAATGGCGCGCATTGCGCCCAGCGCCATCTGATCGTTGGCAA
CCAGCATCGCAGTGGGAACGATGCCCTCATTCAGCATTTGCATGGTTTGTTGAAAACCGGACATGGCACT
CCAGTCGCCTTCCCGTTCCGCTATCGGCTGAATTTGATTGCGAGTGAGATATTTATGCCAGCCAGCCAGA
CGCAGACGCGCCGAGACAGAACTTAATGGGCCCGCTAACAGCGCGATTTGCTGGTGACCCAATGCGACCA
GATGCTCCACGCCCAGTCGCGTACCGTCTTCATGGGAGAAAATAATACTGTTGATGGGTGTCTGGTCAGA
GACATCAAGAAATAACGCCGGAACATTAGTGCAGGCAGCTTCCACAGCAATGGCATCCTGGTCATCCAGC
GGATAGTTAATGATCAGCCCACTGACGCGTTGCGCGAGAAGATTGTGCACCGCCGCTTTACAGGCTTCGA
CGCCGCTTCGTTCTACCATCGACACCACCACGCTGGCACCCAGTTGATCGGCGCGAGATTTAATCGCCGC
GACAATTTGCGACGGCGCGTGCAGGGCCAGACTGGAGGTGGCAACGCCAATCAGCAACGACTGTTTGCCC
GCCAGTTGTTGTGCCACGCGGTTGGGAATGTAATTCAGCTCCGCCATCGCCGCTTCCACTTTTTCCCGCG
TTTTCGCAGAAACGTGGCTGGCCTGGTTCACCACGCGGGAAACGGTCTGATAAGAGACACCGGCATACTC
TGCGACATCGTATAACGTTACTGGTTTCACATTCACCACCCTGAATTGACTCTCTTCCGGGCGCTATCAT
GCCATACCGCGAAAGGTTTTGCGCCATTCGATGGTGTCCGGGATCTCGACGCTCTCCCTTATGCGACTCC
TGCATTAGGAAGCAGCCCAGTAGTAGGTTGAGGCCGTTGAGCACCGCCGCCGCAAGGAATGGTGCATGCA
AGGAGATGGCGCCCAACAGTCCCCCGGCCACGGGGCCTGCCACCATACCCACGCCGAAACAAGCGCTCAT
GAGCCCGAAGTGGCGAGCCCGATCTTCCCCATCGGTGATGTCGGCGATATAGGCGCCAGCAACCGCACCT
GTGGCGCCGGTGATGCCGGCCACGATGCGTCCGGCGTAGAGGATCGAGATCGATCTCGATCCCGCGAAAT
TAATACGACTCACTATAGGGGAATTGTGAGCGGATAACAATTCCCCTCTAGAAATAATTTTGTTTAACTT
TAAGAAGGAGATATACCATGGGCCATCATCATCATCATCATCATCATCATCACAGCAGCGGCCATATCGA
CGACGACGACAAGCATAGCCACATTAACTTAAAAGTAAAGGGGCAAGATGGGAACGAGGTGTTCTTCCGT
ATCAAGCGCAGTACACAGTTAAAAAAGCTGATGAATGCTTATTGTGATCGTCAATCTGTCGACATGACAG
CAATTGCATTCCTTTTCGATGGGCGTCGTTTGCGTGCAGAACAAACACCCGACGAATTAGAGATGGAAGA
CGGCGATGAAATTGACGCGATGCTTCATCAGACAGGAGGTGCCGGAACAATGAAGAAATGGTACGTGATC
TTCACGCGCTCAGGTTATGAAAACAAAGTTCGTGACATCATCGAAAATTGCTTCAAAGAGGAAGTTAAAT
TACTGATTCCTAAGCGCAAAATTATTGAGCGTGTCAAGGGCCAACCCGTTGAAAAAATCAAATTGCTGTT
TCCTGGTTATGTGTTTGTAAATGCAGAAATGTCTGATGATCTTTATTACAAGATTAGTGAAGTACTGAAG
CGCGGTATCTTCTTGAAGGAGGGAAAGCGCCCCGCTTTCGTTAAAGAAGAAGAAATGAAAATTATTTTAA
GTTTGACAAAGAATTCGGATCTTATTGATCTTAGTAAGGGTATTATGGAGGGAGAACGCGTAAAAATCAT
CGAAGGGCCGTTAAAAGGGTACGAAGGCCTTATTAAAAAGATTGATAAACGTAGCAAGCGTGCTAAGGTT
ATCTTTAGCATTGCAGGGGAATTAAAATCTGTGGATTTGGCGATCGAGGTTATGGAGAACGTCAGCGAGC
AGCAGCGTTCCTTGGTCTACGCGTGTTGACATATGCTCGAGGATCCTGATTAATTGAGATCCGGCTGCTA
ACAAAGCCCGAAAGGAAGCTGAGTTGGCTGCTGCCACCGCTGAGCAATAACTAGCATAACCCCTTGGGGC
CTCTAAACGGGTCTTGAGGGGTTTTTTGCTGAAAGGAGGAACTATATCCGGATATCCCGCAAGAGGCCCG
GCAGTACCGGCATAACCAAGCCTATGCCTACAGCATCCAGGGTGACGGTGCCGAGGATGACGATGAGCGC
ATTGTTAGATTTCATACACGGTGCCTGACTGCGTTAGCAATTTAACTGTGATAAACTACCGCATTAAAGC
TTATCGATGATAAGCTGTCAAACATGAGAATTAATTCTTGAAGACGAAAGGGCCTCGTGATACGCCTATT
TTTATAGGTTAATGTCATGATAATAATGGTTTCTTAGACGTCAGGTGGCACTTTTCGGGGAAATGTGCGC
GGAACCCCTATTTGTTTATTTTTCTAAATACATTCAAATATGTATCCGCTCATGAGACAATAACCCTGAT
AAATGCTTCAATAATATTGAAAAAGGAAGAGTATGAGTATTCAACATTTCCGTGTCGCCCTTATTCCCTT
TTTTGCGGCATTTTGCCTTCCTGTTTTTGCTCACCCAGAAACGCTGGTGAAAGTAAAAGATGCTGAAGAT
CAGTTGGGTGCACGAGTGGGTTACATCGAACTGGATCTCAACAGCGGTAAGATCCTTGAGAGTTTTCGCC
CCGAAGAACGTTTTCCAATGATGAGCACTTTTAAAGTTCTGCTATGTGGCGCGGTATTATCCCGTGTTGA
CGCCGGGCAAGAGCAACTCGGTCGCCGCATACACTATTCTCAGAATGACTTGGTTGAGTACTCACCAGTC
ACAGAAAAGCATCTTACGGATGGCATGACAGTAAGAGAATTATGCAGTGCTGCCATAACCATGAGTGATA
ACACTGCGGCCAACTTACTTCTGACAACGATCGGAGGACCGAAGGAGCTAACCGCTTTTTTGCACAACAT
GGGGGATCATGTAACTCGCCTTGATCGTTGGGAACCGGAGCTGAATGAAGCCATACCAAACGACGAGCGT
GACACCACGATGCCTGCAGCAATGGCAACAACGTTGCGCAAACTATTAACTGGCGAACTACTTACTCTAG
CTTCCCGGCAACAATTAATAGACTGGATGGAGGCGGATAAAGTTGCAGGACCACTTCTGCGCTCGGCCCT
TCCGGCTGGCTGGTTTATTGCTGATAAATCTGGAGCCGGTGAGCGTGGGTCTCGCGGTATCATTGCAGCA
CTGGGGCCAGATGGTAAGCCCTCCCGTATCGTAGTTATCTACACGACGGGGAGTCAGGCAACTATGGATG
AACGAAATAGACAGATCGCTGAGATAGGTGCCTCACTGATTAAGCATTGGTAACTGTCAGACCAAGTTTA
CTCATATATACTTTAGATTGATTTAAAACTTCATTTTTAATTTAAAAGGATCTAGGTGAAGATCCTTTTT
GATAATCTCATGACCAAAATCCCTTAACGTGAGTTTTCGTTCCACTGAGCGTCAGACCCCGTAGAAAAGA
TCAAAGGATCTTC
Features (pLannotate 1.2.2; 20 found; start..end, strand, type, name):
      1..589     +  rep_origin     ori: high-copy-number ColE1/pMB1/pBR322/pUC origin of replication
    775..914     -  misc_feature   bom: basis of mobility region from pBR322
   1016..1207    -  CDS            rop: Rop protein, which maintains plasmids at low copy number; rop
   1224..1604    +  CDS            YPB1_ECOLX: Protein predicted: Swiss-Prot protein existence level 4. From Escherichia coli.
   1846..2470    -  CDS            TcR (fragment): tetracycline efflux protein; tet; confers resistance to tetracycline
   2485..2506    -  protein_bind   CAP binding site: CAP binding activates transcription in the presence of cAMP. E. coli catabolite activator protein
   2519..3600    -  CDS            lacI: lac repressor; lacI; The lac repressor binds to the lac operator to inhibit transcription in E. coli. This inhibition can be relieved by adding lactose or isopropyl-β-D-thiogalactopyranoside (IPTG).
   3601..3678    -  promoter       lacI promoter: lacI
   3686..3965    -  CDS            TcR (fragment): tetracycline efflux protein; tet; confers resistance to tetracycline
   3991..4009    +  promoter       T7 promoter: promoter for bacteriophage T7 RNA polymerase
   4010..4034    +  protein_bind   lac operator: The lac repressor binds to the lac operator to inhibit transcription in E. coli. This inhibition can be relieved by adding lactose or isopropyl-β-D-thiogalactopyranoside (IPTG). lac repressor encoded by lacI
   4049..4071    +  RBS            RBS: efficient ribosome binding site from bacteriophage T7 gene 10 (Olins and Rangwala, 1989)
   4084..4101    +  CDS            capTEV™ (fragment): composite tag for in vivo biotinylation, TEV protease cleavage, and 6xHis tagging
   4138..4386    +  CDS            SUMO1 (fragment): SUMO1_ARATH - Also known as SMT3, SUM1. Experimental evidence at protein level: Swiss-Prot protein existence level 1. Ubiquitin-like protein which can be covalently attached to target lysines as a monomer. Does not seem to be involved in protein degradation and may function as an antagonist of ubiquitin in the degradation process. Required for the massive protein sumoylation in the nucleus induced by heat shock and controlled by SIZ1. Involved in the regulation of the heat stress transcription factor HSFA2 in acquired thermotolerance. From Arabidopsis thaliana (Mouse-ear cress).
   4964..5013    +  CDS            SET1 (fragment): solubility-enhancement tag derived from T7 phage gene 10B
   5021..5068    +  terminator     T7 terminator: transcription terminator for bacteriophage T7 RNA polymerase
   5091..5195    -  CDS            TcR (fragment): tetracycline efflux protein; tet; confers resistance to tetracycline
   5243..5271    -  promoter       tet promoter: E. coli promoter for tetracycline efflux protein gene
   5388..5492    +  promoter       AmpR promoter: bla
   5493..6353    +  CDS            AmpR: β-lactamase; bla; confers resistance to ampicillin, carbenicillin, and related antibiotics
