[The description below was written by a language model from this plasmid's Addgene catalogue record and pLannotate feature annotations shown in this document.]
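Description:
pQA-LP577 is a bacterial expression plasmid built on the pET-19b backbone (6,523 bp in total) that produces a point mutant of the antiterminator protein LoaP from Thermoanaerobacter pseudethanolicus ATCC 33223, in which lysine 142 is replaced by serine. It replicates in E. coli from a pBR322-type ColE1 origin accompanied by the bom site and the rop gene, which holds the plasmid at low copy number, consistent with the catalogue entry. Selection is by ampicillin through the β-lactamase gene under its own promoter. The scattered tetracycline-resistance fragments and tet promoter in the feature table are non-functional remnants of the pBR322 ancestry of pET vectors.

The 540 bp LoaP coding sequence, inserted by Gibson assembly, sits downstream of a T7 promoter with an adjacent lac operator and the strong T7 gene 10 ribosome binding site, and is followed by the T7 terminator. The plasmid also carries lacI with its promoter, so transcription is repressed until induction with IPTG in a host that supplies T7 RNA polymerase. The protein is made as an N-terminal 10xHis-SUMO fusion. The automated annotation picks this up only as a short His-tag match (labelled as a capTEV fragment) and a SUMO-like fragment, and it does not annotate the LoaP open reading frame itself, which presumably occupies the unannotated gap between the SUMO region and the terminator. A His-SUMO tag generally allows metal-affinity purification, can aid solubility, and can be removed by a SUMO protease.

LoaP is a paralog of the transcription elongation factor NusG that recognises RNA sequence-specifically. The K142S variant is evidently intended for recombinant production of mutant protein for structural or biochemical comparison with wild type, although the record does not state the specific role of this residue.
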