Addgene plasmid #222956: pQA-LP577
Purpose: Expresses K142S LoaP
Depositing lab: Adrian Ferré-D'Amaré. Depositing organization: National Heart, Lung, and Blood Institute (NHLBI). Publication: Major-groove sequence-specific RNA recognition by LoaP, a paralog of transcription elongation factor NusG. Elghondakly A, Jermain MD, Winkler WC, Ferre-D'Amare AR. Structure. 2024 Jun 28:S0969-2126(24)00219-3. doi: 10.1016/j.str.2024.06.001. PubMed 38959899.
Backbone
  Vector backbone: pET-19b
  Backbone size w/o insert (bp): 5983
  Total vector size (bp): 6523
  Vector type: Bacterial Expression
Growth in bacteria
  Bacterial resistance: Ampicillin, 100 μg/mL
  Growth temperature: 37°C
  Growth strain: DH5alpha
  Copy number: Low Copy
Gene/Insert
  Gene/Insert name: antiterminator protein LoaP
  Species: Thermoanaerobacter pseudethanolicus ATCC 33223
  Insert size (bp): 540
  Mutation: mutated Lysine 142 to Serine
  GenBank ID: ABY95203.1
  Promoter: T7
  Tag / fusion protein: 10xHIS-SUMO (N terminal on backbone)
  Cloning method: Gibson Cloning
  Sequencing primers: 5′ Whole plasmid sequencing
Terms and licenses: Academic/Nonprofit Terms; Industry Terms: Not Available to Industry
How to cite: pQA-LP577 was a gift from Adrian Ferré-D'Amaré (Addgene plasmid # 222956 ; http://n2t.net/addgene:222956 ; RRID:Addgene_222956)
